>Addgene plasmid #181954 | pC0090 | addgene full sequence | sequence record 363587 | Addgene NGS Result
GAATAGTGTATGCGGCGACCGAGTTGCTCTTGCCCGGCGTCAATACGGGATAATACCGCGCCACATAGCA
GAACTTTAAAAGTGCTCATCATTGGAAAACGTTCTTCGGGGCGAAAACTCTCAAGGATCTTACCGCTGTT
GAGATCCAGTTCGATGTAACCCACTCGTGCACCCAACTGATCTTCAGCATCTTTTACTTTCACCAGCGTT
TCTGGGTGAGCAAAAACAGGAAGGCAAAATGCCGCAAAAAAGGGAATAAGGGCGACACGGAAATGTTGAA
TACTCATACTCTTCCTTTTTCAATATTATTGAAGCATTTATCAGGGTTATTGTCTCATGAGCGGATACAT
ATTTGAATGTATTTAGAAAAATAAACAAATAGGGGTTCCGCGCACATTTCCCCGAAAAGTGCCACCTG
[124 nt withheld, positions 419-542]
C
[91 nt withheld, positions 544-634]
A
[49 nt withheld, positions 636-684]
CCTTTGACGTTGGAGTCCACGTTCTTT
[37 nt withheld, positions 712-748]
ACCCTATCTCGGTCTATTCTTTTGATTTATAAGGGATTTTGCCGATTTCGGCCTATTGGTTAAAAAATGA
GCTGATTTAACAAAAATTTAACGCGAATTTTAACAAAATATTAACGCTTACAATTTGCCATTCGCCATTC
AGGCTGCGCAACTGTTGGGAAGGGCGATCGGTGCGGGCCTCTTCGCTATTACGCCAGCCCAAGCTACCAT
GATAAGTAAGTAATATTAAGGTACGGGAGGTACTTGGAGCGGCCGCAGCTATGACCATGATTACGCCACA
CACAAAAAACCAACACACAGATGTAATGAAAATAAAGATATTTTATTTTATTTGCATTCATCTGGTACTT
CTAGGGTGTCTCCATGCTTTATGTAGCATTCTTTCTTGAACTCCCATGCGTGGTCACAGAAACCCTGTTG
TCCCCTCAGGCAATACTCGTACATGCATCGTTCGACACGGTCAGGCTTGTGGCACACGTTACATTTCTGA
TCAAGATCACTTTGACCGGCGAAGAGACTATTGCAGAGTCGTTCAGCTTCAGGTTTCTGTTCTTCGGTGC
ATCCCGGTGGGTTGGGGGTCAGATCACAGGCTCCTTCAGCATCAAAAGAATCATCACTGAAATCCTGGTT
GTAGTTACCGCAAATACCGCAAGTCTTACCATCGAATGGATCTCTAATATGTACGACGAGCAGTTGCTTG
AAGTTGAACTTGACCACCAGAGCTTCAGGTAGGATGGCTGTAGTCAGTATGTCACCATCTTGCCAGTAGA
TGGAAGTGTTCTGAGAGCTGTACGGGACGGACACGGCTTCTCCTCCAACCAGAATCTGTTTTCCATCAAC
AATGAGTTCTACTACAGTCGATTGTTTCCTGATTCGTACTTTCTCTACTTCAGTGTAAGAGTCAACATTC
CTGTGTGAAACCTTCACATCCCAAGTGTTCCAGAAACAGTCGGCGGCCATAAGAATCTCCTTGCAGGGAC
CCTGGAATTGGTATCTTGCTTTGTCAAATGTATCGTAGAAAGTATGTCCAGACAAAACGCAGGTTCCTCT
AGTTTCGGGAGCAGCGCACGTCTCCCTGTAGTCAAGCAGCACGTGTGAGGCTCGCTCGTCTCCACCCATA
CAGCGGGCGAAGGCGCAGGAGATGGTGTAGTAGTAGAAGTTGATGGGGTTGCGGCAGCTGTCCTTGTACG
GCTCCAGAAGACCTTTGCAGTATGCAACGTCATCAGGATTTCCATAGAGTGGACAACCGTCAAACTCCTG
GTTGATCTTAGGCTGAATAGCGAGTTGTTCTGGATCTGAAGTGAAGTCTGTATCTTCCATCATTTTAAGA
TCTCCACAGAGGCCAGAGATCATTCCTTTGTTTGCTGTGTCTGGGGCGATTCTTACAGATCTTCCTCCGA
GGATGTCGATCACGATCAGTTTGAAGAACTCAATGACGGTGATGTTGAAGCCTGGCATCTCAACAACAGC
GATGGTGACCTCGCCGATGGTGTACGGGTTGGCGATGATAGGGTCAGCTCCACCGTTTACAGTGATGGGA
TTCTCAGTAGCTTGAGCGATGTCAATGATGTCTCCAGCCACTTCCAGTCTTGTCTTGGTCAGCACAGCCC
CCTTGGTTCCATCCAGGTTCTCCAGGGTGATGGACACCTTCCAGTCGCCGCCCTTGGTTCCTTGACCCAA
CACGTATGTACCAGGTTCCTGGAACTGGAATCTCTTTCCATAGAATGTTCTAAACCATCCTGCGGCCTCT
ACTCTGCATTCAATTACATACTGACACATTCGACAACATGTTTTTCCTGGTTTATTTTCACACAGTCCAT
CTGATAGTATGTCTCTCGTGCAGGTGCCACAGCTGCTATCAATACATTCTCCTTCTTTAGCTTCACAGGA
AGTTGGAACTGTGTTTGGTGGATCAGGTTCGTAAGGACAGTCCTGGCAATGAACAGTGGCGCAGTAGACT
AATGCAACGGCAAGAATTAAGGTCTTCATGGTGGCGGTACCAAGCTTGGGTCTCCCTATAGTGAGTCGTA
TTAATTTCGATAAGCCAGTAAGCAGTGGGTTCTCTAGTTAGCCAGAGAGCTCTGCTTATATAGACCTCCC
ACCGTACACGCCTACCGCCCATTTGCGTCAATGGGGCGGAGTTGTTACGACATTTTGGAAAGTCCCGTTG
ATTTTGGTGCCAAAACAAACTCCCATTGACGTCAATGGGGTGGAGACTTGGAAATCCCCGTGAGTCAAAC
CGCTATCCACGCCCATTGATGTACTGCCAAAACCGCATCACCATGGTAATAGCGATGACTAATACGTAGA
TGTACTGCCAAGTAGGAAAGTCCCATAAGGTCATGTACTGGGCATAATGCCAGGCGGGCCATTTACCGTC
ATTGACGTCAATAGGGGGCGTACTTGGCATATGATACACTTGATGTACTGCCAAGTGGGCAGTTTACCGT
AAATACTCCACCCATTGACGTCAATGGAAAGTCCCTATTGGCGTTACTATGGGAACATACGTCATTATTG
ACGTCAATGGGCGGGGGTCGTTGGGCGGTCAGCCAGGCGGGCCATTTACCGTAAGTTATGTAACGCGGAA
CTCCATATATGGGCTATGAACTAATGACCCCGTAATTGATTACTATTAATAACTAGTCAATAATCAATGT
CAACGCGTATATCTGGCCCGTACATCGAATAAAATATCTTTATTTTCATTACATCTGTGTGTTGGTTTTT
TGTGTGAATCGATAGTACTAACATACGCTCTCCATCAAAACAAAACGAAACAAAACAAACTAGCAAAATA
GGCTGTCCCCAGTGCAAGTGCAGGTGCCAGAACATTTCTCTATCGATAGGTACCGAGCTCTTACGCGAGA
TCAAAGGGGGTAAGATCAAAGGGGGTAAGATCAAAGGGGCGCGAGATCAAAGGGGGTAAGATCAAAGGGG
GTAAGATCAAAGGGGGTAAGATCAAAGGGGCGCGCCCGCGTGCTAGCCCGGGCTCGAGATCTAGACTCTA
GAGGGTATATAATGGAAGCTCGAATTCCAGCTTGGCATTCCGGTACTGTTGGTAAAAAGCTTGGCATTCC
GGTACTGTTGGTAAAGCCACCATGGGAGTCAAAGTTCTGTTTGCCCTGATCTGCATCGCTGTGGCCGAGG
CCAAGCCCACCGAGAACAACGAAGACTTCAACATCGTGGCCGTGGCCAGCAACTTCGCGACCACGGATCT
CGATGCTGACCGCGGGAAGTTGCCCGGCAAGAAGCTGCCGCTGGAGGTGCTCAAAGAGATGGAAGCCAAT
GCCCGGAAAGCTGGCTGCACCAGGGGCTGTCTGATCTGCCTGTCCCACATCAAGTGCACGCCCAAGATGA
AGAAGTTCATCCCAGGACGCTGCCACACCTACGAAGGCGACAAAGAGTCCGCACAGGGCGGCATAGGCGA
GGCGATCGTCGACATTCCTGAGATTCCTGGGTTCAAGGACTTGGAGCCCATGGAGCAGTTCATCGCACAG
GTCGATCTGTGTGTGGACTGCACAACTGGCTGCCTCAAAGGGCTTGCCAACGTGCAGTGTTCTGACCTGC
TCAAGAAGTGGCTGCCGCAACGCTGTGCGACCTTTGCCAGCAAGATCCAGGGCCAGGTGGACAAGATCAA
GGGGGCCGGTGGTGACTAATTCTAGAGTCGGGGCGGCCGGCCGCTTCGAGCAGACATGATAAGATACATT
GATGAGTTTGGACAAACCACAACTAGAATGCAGTGAAAAAAATGCTTTATTTGTGAAATTTGTGATGCTA
TTGCTTTATTTGTAACCATTATAAGCTGCAATAAACAAGTTAACAACAACAATTGCATTCATTTTATGTT
TCAGGTTCAGGGGGAGGTGTGGGAGGTTTTTTAAAGCAAGTAAAACCTCTACAAATGTGGTAAAATCGAT
AAGGATCCGTCGACCGATGCCCTTGAGAGCCTTCAACCCAGTCAGCTCCTTCCGGTGGGCGCGGGGCATG
ACTATCGTCGCCGCACTTATGACTGTCTTCTTTATCATGCAACTCGTAGGACAGGTGCCGGCAGCGCTCT
TCCGCTTCCTCGCTCACTGACTCGCTGCGCTCGGTCGTTCGGCTGCGGCGAGCGGTATCAGCTCACTCAA
AGGCGGTAATACGGTTATCCACAGAATCAGGGGATAACGCAGGAAAGAACATGTGAGCAAAAGGCCAGCA
AAAGGCCAGGAACCGTAAAAAGGCCGCGTTGCTGGCGTTTTTCCATAGGCTCCGCCCCCCTGACGAGCAT
CACAAAAATCGACGCTCAAGTCAGAGGTGGCGAAACCCGACAGGACTATAAAGATACCAGGCGTTTCCCC
CTGGAAGCTCCCTCGTGCGCTCTCCTGTTCCGACCCTGCCGCTTACCGGATACCTGTCCGCCTTTCTCCC
TTCGGGAAGCGTGGCGCTTTCTCATAGCTCACGCTGTAGGTATCTCAGTTCGGTGTAGGTCGTTCGCTCC
AAGCTGGGCTGTGTGCACGAACCCCCCGTTCAGCCCGACCGCTGCGCCTTATCCGGTAACTATCGTCTTG
AGTCCAACCCGGTAAGACACGACTTATCGCCACTGGCAGCAGCCACTGGTAACAGGATTAGCAGAGCGAG
GTATGTAGGCGGTGCTACAGAGTTCTTGAAGTGGTGGCCTAACTACGGCTACACTAGAAGAACAGTATTT
GGTATCTGCGCTCTGCTGAAGCCAGTTACCTTCGGAAAAAGAGTTGGTAGCTCTTGATCCGGCAAACAAA
CCACCGCTGGTAGCGGTGGTTTTTTTGTTTGCAAGCAGCAGATTACGCGCAGAAAAAAAGGATCTCAAGA
AGATCCTTTGATCTTTTCTACGGGGTCTGACGCTCAGTGGAACGAAAACTCACGTTAAGGGATTTTGGTC
ATGAGATTATCAAAAAGGATCTTCACCTAGATCCTTTTAAATTAAAAATGAAGTTTTAAATCAATCTAAA
GTATATATGAGTAAACTTGGTCTGACAGTTACCAATGCTTAATCAGTGAGGCACCTATCTCAGCGATCTG
TCTATTTCGTTCATCCATAGTTGCCTGACTCCCCGTCGTGTAGATAACTACGATACGGGAGGGCTTACCA
TCTGGCCCCAGTGCTGCAATGATACCGCGAGACCCACGCTCACCGGCTCCAGATTTATCAGCAATAAACC
AGCCAGCCGGAAGGGCCGAGCGCAGAAGTGGTCCTGCAACTTTATCCGCCTCCATCCAGTCTATTAATTG
TTGCCGGGAAGCTAGAGTAAGTAGTTCGCCAGTTAATAGTTTGCGCAACGTTGTTGCCATTGCTACAGGC
ATCGTGGTGTCACGCTCGTCGTTTGGTATGGCTTCATTCAGCTCCGGTTCCCAACGATCAAGGCGAGTTA
CATGATCCCCCATGTTGTGCAAAAAAGCGGTTAGCTCCTTCGGTCCTCCGATCGTTGTCAGAAGTAAGTT
GGCCGCAGTGTTATCACTCATGGTTATGGCAGCACTGCATAATTCTCTTACTGTCATGCCATCCGTAAGA
TGCTTTTCTGTGACTGGTGAGTACTCAACCAAGTCATTCTGA
Features (pLannotate 1.2.2; 18 found; start..end, strand, type, name):
    288..392     -  promoter       AmpR promoter: bla
    419..847     +  rep_origin     f1 ori (sequence partly withheld): f1 bacteriophage origin of replication; arrow indicates direction of (+) strand synthesis
    879..946     -  CDS            lacZα (fragment): LacZα fragment of β-galactosidase; lacZ fragment
   1027..1075    -  polyA_signal   poly(A) signal: synthetic polyadenylation signal
   1077..2737    -  CDS            CLuc (fragment): secreted Cypridina luciferase contains 30 codon substitutions for efficient translation in mammalian cells
   2763..2781    -  promoter       T7 promoter: promoter for bacteriophage T7 RNA polymerase
   2797..2830    -  LTR            5' LTR (truncated) (fragment): truncated 5' long terminal repeat (LTR) from HIV-1
   2826..3029    -  promoter       CMV promoter: human cytomegalovirus (CMV) immediate early promoter
   3030..3409    -  enhancer       CMV enhancer: human cytomegalovirus immediate early enhancer
   3436..3484    +  polyA_signal   poly(A) signal: synthetic polyadenylation signal
   3498..3589    +  misc_feature   pause site: RNA polymerase II transcriptional pause signal from the human α2 globin gene
   3757..3788    +  promoter       minP: minimal TATA-box promoter with low basal activity
   3850..4407    +  CDS            hGLuc: secreted Gaussia luciferase human codon-optimized
   4448..4569    -  polyA_signal   SV40 poly(A) signal: SV40 polyadenylation signal
   4592..4660    -  CDS            large T antigen (fragment): large T antigen from SV40 (simian virus 40)
   4676..4808    +  CDS            TcR (fragment): tetracycline efflux protein; tet; confers resistance to tetracycline
   4988..5576    -  rep_origin     ori: high-copy-number ColE1/pMB1/pBR322/pUC origin of replication
   5747..287     -  CDS            AmpR (across the origin): β-lactamase; bla; confers resistance to ampicillin, carbenicillin, and related antibiotics
