[The description below was written by a language model from this plasmid's Addgene catalogue record and pLannotate feature annotations shown in this document.]
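Description:
pC0090 is a mammalian expression plasmid that serves as a dual secreted-luciferase reporter for canonical Wnt/β-catenin signalling. It was built from the pC0037 backbone by Gibson cloning, replacing that vector's EF1alpha promoter with a synthetic TOPFlash element: an array of TCF/LEF binding sites taken from the M50 Super 8x TOPFlash reporter, placed upstream of a minimal promoter. The record is inconsistent about the number of sites, giving 8x in the purpose line and 7x in the insert name. The binding-site array itself is not annotated in the feature table, but it presumably lies in the unannotated gap just upstream of minP. In bacteria the plasmid is maintained at high copy through a ColE1/pUC-type origin and selected with ampicillin (AmpR, β-lactamase). An f1 origin is also present, along with small lacZα, tetracycline-resistance and SV40 large T fragments that appear to be backbone remnants.

Two divergent reporter units sit back to back. In one, the low-basal-activity minP TATA-box promoter drives human codon-optimized secreted Gaussia luciferase (hGLuc), terminated by an SV40 poly(A) signal. A synthetic poly(A) signal and an RNA polymerase II pause site upstream shield this unit from read-through transcription, so Gluc output should depend on β-catenin/TCF activation. In the opposite orientation, the CMV enhancer and promoter constitutively express secreted Cypridina luciferase (CLuc), ending in a synthetic poly(A) signal. CLuc provides an internal control for transfection efficiency and cell number, so pathway activity can be read as a Gluc/Cluc ratio from culture medium without lysing cells. The associated publication concerns programmable single-base RNA editing with a cytosine deaminase, which suggests use as a functional readout of β-catenin activation in that work, though the record does not spell this out.
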