Addgene plasmid #181954: pC0090
Purpose: Beta catenin reporter M50 Super 8x (TCF/LEF binding sites) TOPFlash with Gluc/Cluc
Depositing lab: Feng Zhang. Depositing organization: Broad Institute. Publication: A cytosine deaminase for programmable single-base RNA editing. Abudayyeh OO, Gootenberg JS, Franklin B, Koob J, Kellner MJ, Ladha A, Joung J, Kirchgatterer P, Cox DBT, Zhang F. Science. 2019 Jul 11. pii: science.aax7063. doi: 10.1126/science.aax7063. PubMed 31296651.
Backbone
  Vector backbone: pC0037
  Backbone size w/o insert (bp): 6957
  Total vector size (bp): 6309
  Modifications to backbone: Replaced EF1alpha promoter with 7xTOPFlash/minimal promoter
  Vector type: Mammalian Expression
Growth in bacteria
  Bacterial resistance: Ampicillin, 100 μg/mL
  Growth temperature: 37°C
  Growth strain: NEB Stable
  Copy number: High Copy
Gene/Insert
  Gene/Insert name: 7xTOPFlash (alt name: 7xTOP binding site)
  Species: Synthetic
  Insert size (bp): 149
  Cloning method: Gibson Cloning
  Sequencing primers: 5′ ctagcaaaataggctgtccc
Resource information
  A portion of this plasmid was derived from a plasmid made by: Addgene Plasmid #12456
Terms and licenses: Academic/Nonprofit Terms; Industry Terms: Not Available to Industry
Depositor comments: From: Veeman MT, Slusarski DC, Kaykas A, Louie SH, Moon RT. Zebrafish prickle, a modulator of noncanonical Wnt/Fz signaling, regulates gastrulation movements. Curr Biol. 2003 Apr 15;13(8):680-5. doi: 10.1016/s0960-9822(03)00240-9. PMID: 12699626.
How to cite: pC0090 was a gift from Feng Zhang (Addgene plasmid # 181954 ; http://n2t.net/addgene:181954 ; RRID:Addgene_181954)
